>Addgene plasmid #59688 | pGEM-T Dmel Or88a | addgene partial sequence | sequence record 96920 | M13pUC-Fwd 5'-CCCAGTCACGACGTTGTAAAACG-3'
TGTAATACGACTCACTATAGGGCGAATTGGGCCCGACGTCGCATGCTCCCGGCCGCCATGGCCGCGGGAT
TATGAGATTTGAGAAAAGTGAAGAGTCTATAGGCCAGCTGCATTATCTGTAAGTCAAAACTTGTACCATC
AGATATATTTATTCCGTTCTAATTTGACTTACTTCAGTGAAGTGCACCATATTGACTTGGATTAGCCCAA
AGGCGCCCAGTTGCTGTGTTCGCTGGCAATATTGCGTCCAGAGCAAATAGAACTTCCGGTACCGCCTACT
TCCCAAATACCATTCCTGGCTTCGCAACGACGATTCCAGTCCCTCCGACTGTAAATTTGTAATGTTGCAT
TATTTGTGGCATTATTGTGGAGTTATCAAAAAGAACTCACCGCCTTTTCCAGTTGGGTTCCCCGTAGACA
AATCTCAAATGTGAAGCCCACCAGGACCAAAGTGGGTAATATATACTGAGCGATGATAAGGACATCTGAT
GTCTCCGAGAGCATAAAGAGGTAGAAGCAGAGAGAACCGGCACCTACAAAATTGCTCACCAGGAAGGCCA
CTTTAAAGATGTCGTTGTATCTTCGATATTGGTAAATATATAATTAGAATAATTTAAATGAATTCTTTTC
ATTACTTACTTTCTGCACAATCCATTAAGAAGCTGCTGCCTCTGAACTAATAACCTAAGATCCGCAAAGA
ATCGCTTCTCATCGGTCAAACTCTGTCGAGGATCGATGGCCGAAAACTGGCGAGCAAGATGGCCCAAATG
CATGACCAAATGTCCCTGCATCACATTGAATAGGTTGTCGAAGGTAACGAAAAAGGAGACGCCGCAAGTG
GTGCACATCAGGTCGAAGGACCAGACTAAAAGGTAGAAATTTGGGTCCTTTCGCACACCGCATGGCAGCC
ATCCTCCAAGGAGCTGCTCGTGCTGGGCAACAGGAGTATCTTTACCCTCGTGGGTCAGGAGGAATAGAGC
TAATGGCACAACGCAGAACATCGGACCACCCAAATGGGAGTAGATACGGATGAAGCGATAGCGCTGCCAA
AAGTTTCGG
