>Addgene plasmid #59688 | pGEM-T Dmel Or88a | addgene partial sequence | sequence record 96921 | M13pUC-Rev 5'-AGCGGATAACAATTTCACACAGG-3'
TGACCATGATTACGCCAAGCTATTTAGGTGACACTATAGAATACTCAAGCTATGCATCCAACGCGTTGGG
AGCTCTCCCATATGGTCGACCTGCAGGCGGCCGCACTAGTGATTATGGAGGAGTTTCTGCGTCCGCAGAT
GTTCCAGGAGGTGGTTCAGATGGTGCATTTCCAGTGGCGGAGAAATCCGGTGGACAACAGCATGGTGAAC
GCATCCATGGTCCCCTTCTGCTTGTCGGCGTTTCTTAATGTCCTGTTTTTCGGCTGCAATGGTTGGGACA
TCATAGGACATTTTTGGCTGGGACATCCTGCCAACCAGAATCCGCCCGTGCTTAGCATCACCATTTACTT
CTCGATCAGGGGATTGATGCTATACCTGAAACGAAAGGAAATCGTTGAGTTTGTTAACGACTTGGATCGG
GAGTGTCCGCGGGACTTGGTCAGCCAGTTGGACATGCAAATGGATGAGACGTACCGAAACTTTTGGCAGC
GCTATCGCTTCATCCGTATCTACTCCCATTTGGGTGGTCCGATGTTCTGCGTTGTGCCATTAGCTCTATT
CCTCCTGACCCACGAGGGTAAAGATACTCCTGTTGCCCAGCACGAGCAGCTCCTTGGAGGATGGCTGCCA
TGCGGTGTGCGAAAGGACCCAAATTTCTACCTTTTAGTCTGGTCCTTCGACCTGATGTGCACCACTTGCG
GCGTCTCCTTTTTCGTTACCTTCGACAACCTATTCAATGTGATGCAGGGACATTTGGTCATGCATTTGGG
CCATCTTGCTCGCCAGTTTTCGGCCATCGATCCTCGACAGAGTTTGACCGATGAGAAGCGATTCTTTGCG
GATCTTAGGTTATTAGTTCAGAGGCAGCAGCTTCTTAATGGATTGTGCAGAAAGTAAGTAATGAAAAGAA
TTCATTTAAATTATTCTAATTATATATTTACCAATATCGAAGATACAACGACATCTTTAAAGTGGCCTTC
CTGGTGA
