[The description below was written by a language model from this plasmid's Addgene catalogue record.]
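Description:
pGEM-T Dmel Or88a is a small bacterial cloning plasmid built on the commercial pGEM-T backbone (about 3 kb), a vector designed for capturing PCR products. It is maintained in E. coli as a high-copy plasmid under ampicillin selection. Although the repository classes it as a bacterial expression vector, its stated role is as a template for probe synthesis rather than for protein production.

The insert is an approximately 1.1 kb fragment of the Drosophila melanogaster odorant receptor gene Or88a (CG14360), which the depositor notes was derived from genomic DNA rather than cDNA, so it may include intronic sequence; the record does not specify the exact boundaries of the fragment, its orientation, or how it was cloned. The insert can be sequenced from flanking M13 forward and reverse primer sites. pGEM-T vectors generally carry opposing T7 and SP6 phage RNA polymerase promoters on either side of the cloning site, which allow in vitro transcription of sense or antisense RNA from a linearised template, but no feature table is provided here to confirm these elements or to show which promoter would yield the antisense strand.

The plasmid's recorded purpose is to serve as a probe for Or88a expression in the fly. This is consistent with the associated work mapping the spatial distribution of olfactory receptor transcripts in the Drosophila antenna, where labelled probes are used to identify the subset of olfactory sensory neurons that express a given receptor gene.
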