Addgene plasmid #59688: pGEM-T Dmel Or88a
Purpose: Probe for Drosophila melanogaster Or88a expression
Depositing lab: Richard Axel & Leslie Vosshall. Depositing organization: Columbia University. Publication: A spatial map of olfactory receptor expression in the Drosophila antenna. Vosshall LB, Amrein H, Morozov PS, Rzhetsky A, Axel R. Cell. 1999 Mar 5;96(5):725-36. 10.1016/S0092-8674(00)80582-6 PubMed 10089887.
Backbone
  Vector backbone: pGEM-T
  Backbone manufacturer: Promega
  Backbone size w/o insert (bp): 3000
  Vector type: Bacterial Expression
Growth in bacteria
  Bacterial resistance: Ampicillin, 100 μg/mL
  Growth temperature: 37°C
  Growth strain: DH5alpha
  Copy number: High Copy
Gene/Insert
  Gene/Insert name: Or88a
  Species: D. melanogaster (fly)
  Insert size (bp): 1100
  Entrez Gene: Or88a (a.k.a. Dmel_CG14360, 88A.1, 88a, CG14360, DOR99, Dmel\CG14360)
  Cloning method: Unknown
  Sequencing primers: 5′ M13-F20; 3′ M13-Rev
Terms and licenses: Academic/Nonprofit Terms; Industry Terms: Not Available to Industry
Depositor comments: source: Genomic DNA
How to cite: pGEM-T Dmel Or88a was a gift from Richard Axel & Leslie Vosshall (Addgene plasmid # 59688 ; http://n2t.net/addgene:59688 ; RRID:Addgene_59688)
